Addgene plasmid #228692: pM.006
Purpose: N terminal Venus fluorescence tag
Depositing lab: Chen Davidovich. Depositing organization: Monash University. Publication: Modular cloning of multigene vectors for the baculovirus system and yeast. Lai Z, Flanigan SF, Boudes M, Davidovich C. J Mol Biol. 2025 Jan 13:168943. doi: 10.1016/j.jmb.2025.168943. PubMed 39814169.
Backbone
  Vector backbone: pYTK001
  Vector type: Fluroscence tag
Growth in bacteria
  Bacterial resistance: Chloramphenicol, 25 μg/mL
  Growth temperature: 37°C
  Growth strain: DH5alpha
  Copy number: High Copy
Gene/Insert
  Gene/Insert name: Venus
  Species: Synthetic
  Mutation: WT
  Cloning method: Restriction Enzyme; 5′ cloning site Unknown (unknown if destroyed)
Terms and licenses: Academic/Nonprofit Terms; Industry Terms: Not Available to Industry
How to cite: pM.006 was a gift from Chen Davidovich (Addgene plasmid # 228692 ; http://n2t.net/addgene:228692 ; RRID:Addgene_228692)
