[The description below was written by a language model from this plasmid's Addgene catalogue record and pLannotate feature annotations shown in this document.]
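Description:
pM.006 is a small (about 2.4 kb) part-storage plasmid built on pYTK001, the entry vector of the yeast modular cloning toolkit, and it holds a Venus fluorescent protein coding sequence intended for use as an N-terminal tag. It belongs to a modular cloning system described for assembling multigene vectors for the baculovirus system and for yeast. In such hierarchical schemes, individual parts like this one are kept in simple bacterial plasmids and later combined with promoters, open reading frames and terminators to build expression cassettes. The record gives the cloning method only as restriction enzyme, with the sites unknown.

The backbone is minimal. A high-copy ColE1/pUC-type origin supports propagation in E. coli, and selection is by chloramphenicol through the cat gene, which is driven by its native promoter and followed by the lambda t0 terminator. The only other annotated element is a roughly 715 bp coding sequence on the reverse strand. The automated annotation labels it as a fragment of yeast-enhanced GFP, but this most likely corresponds to the Venus insert named in the catalogue entry, since Venus is a yellow-shifted GFP derivative with high sequence similarity to GFP variants. The insert is listed as synthetic and unmutated.

No promoter or terminator flanks the fluorescent protein sequence in the feature table, which is consistent with a promoterless part that is not meant to be expressed from this plasmid. No yeast or insect-cell replication or selection elements are annotated either. Its use is therefore as a donor of a Venus tag module, allowing proteins of interest to be fused at their N terminus to a fluorescent reporter in downstream assembled constructs.
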