Features (pLannotate 1.2.2; 5 found; start..end, strand, type, name):
    102..690     -  rep_origin     ori: high-copy-number ColE1/pMB1/pBR322/pUC origin of replication
    774..871     +  promoter       cat promoter: promoter of the E. coli cat gene encoding chloramphenicol acetyltransferase
    872..1528    +  CDS            cat: CAT_ECOLX - Experimental evidence at protein level: Swiss-Prot protein existence level 1. This enzyme is an effector of chloramphenicol resistance in bacteria. From Escherichia coli. This protein is used as a marker in many commonly used cloning vectors, such as pACYC184.
   1602..1636    +  terminator     lambda t0 terminator: minimal transcription terminator from phage lambda (Scholtissek and Grosse, 1987)
   1658..2372    -  CDS            yeGFP (fragment): yeast-enhanced green fluorescent protein codons optimized for translation in S. cerevisiae and C. albicans
>Addgene plasmid #228692 | pM.006 | addgene full sequence | sequence record 456314 | Addgene NGS Result
CTACGGTTATCCACAGAATCAGGGGATAACGCAGGAAAGAACATGTGAGCAAAAGGCCAGCAAAAGGCCA
GGAACCGTAAAAAGGCCGCGTTGCTGGCGTTTTTCCATAGGCTCCGCCCCCCTGACGAGCATCACAAAAA
TCGACGCTCAAGTCAGAGGTGGCGAAACCCGACAGGACTATAAAGATACCAGGCGTTTCCCCCTGGAAGC
TCCCTCGTGCGCTCTCCTGTTCCGACCCTGCCGCTTACCGGATACCTGTCCGCCTTTCTCCCTTCGGGAA
GCGTGGCGCTTTCTCATAGCTCACGCTGTAGGTATCTCAGTTCGGTGTAGGTCGTTCGCTCCAAGCTGGG
CTGTGTGCACGAACCCCCCGTTCAGCCCGACCGCTGCGCCTTATCCGGTAACTATCGTCTTGAGTCCAAC
CCGGTAAGACACGACTTATCGCCACTGGCAGCAGCCACTGGTAACAGGATTAGCAGAGCGAGGTATGTAG
GCGGTGCTACAGAGTTCTTGAAGTGGTGGCCTAACTACGGCTACACTAGAAGAACAGTATTTGGTATCTG
CGCTCTGCTGAAGCCAGTTACCTTCGGAAAAAGAGTTGGTAGCTCTTGATCCGGCAAACAAACCACCGCT
GGTAGCGGTGGTTTTTTTGTTTGCAAGCAGCAGATTACGCGCAGAAAAAAAGGATCTCAAGAAGATCCTT
TGATCTTTTCTACGGGGTCTGACGCTCAGTGGAACGAAAACTCACGTTAAGGGATTTTGGTCATGATTGA
TCGGGCACGTAAGAGGTTCCAACTTTCACCATAATGAAATAAGATCACTACCGGGCGTATTTTTTGAGTT
ATCGAGATTTTCAGGAGCTAAGGAAGCTAAAATGGAGAAAAAAATCACTGGATATACCACCGTTGATATA
TCCCAATGGCATCGTAAAGAACATTTTGAGGCATTTCAGTCAGTTGCTCAATGTACCTATAACCAGACCG
TTCAGCTGGATATTACGGCCTTTTTAAAGACCGTAAAGAAAAATAAGCACAAGTTTTATCCGGCCTTTAT
TCACATTCTTGCCCGCCTGATGAATGCTCATCCGGAATTTCGTATGGCAATGAAAGACGGTGAGCTGGTG
ATATGGGATAGTGTTCACCCTTGTTACACCGTTTTCCATGAGCAAACTGAAACGTTTTCATCGCTCTGGA
GTGAATACCACGACGATTTCCGGCAGTTTCTACACATATATTCGCAAGATGTGGCGTGTTACGGTGAAAA
CCTGGCCTATTTCCCTAAAGGGTTTATTGAGAATATGTTTTTCGTTTCAGCCAATCCCTGGGTGAGTTTC
ACCAGTTTTGATTTAAACGTGGCCAATATGGACAACTTCTTCGCCCCCGTTTTCACCATGGGCAAATATT
ATACGCAAGGCGACAAGGTGCTGATGCCGCTGGCGATTCAGGTTCATCATGCCGTTTGTGATGGCTTCCA
TGTCGGCAGAATGCTTAATGAATTACAACAGTACTGCGATGAGTGGCAGGGCGGGGCGTAATTTGATATC
GAGCTCGCTTGGACTCCTGTTGATAGATCCAGTAATGACCTCAGAACTCCATCTGGATTTGTTCAGAACG
CTCGGTTGCCGCCGGGCGTTTTTTATTGGTCTGGTCTCACATACCGGATTTGTACAATTCATCCATACCA
TGGGTAATACCAGCAGCAGTAACAAATTCTAACAAGACCATGTGATCTCTCTTTTCGTTTGGATCTTTGG
ATAAGGCAGATTGATAGGATAAGTAATGGTTGTCTGGTAACAAGACTGGACCATCACCAATTGGAGTATT
TTGTTGATAATGGTCAGCTAATTGAACACCACCATCTTCAATGTTGTGTCTAATTTTGAAGTTAGCTTTG
ATACCATTCTTTTGTTTGTCAGCAGTGATGTAAACATTGTGAGAGTTATAGTTGTATTCCAATTTGTGAC
CTAAAATGTTACCACCTTCTTTAAAATCAATACCTTTTAATTCGATTCTATTAACTAAGGTATCACCTTC
AAACTTGACTTCAGCTCTGGTCTTGTAGTTACCGTCATCTTTGAAAAAAATAGTTCTTTCTTGAACATAA
CCTTCTGGCATGGCAGACTTGAAAAAGTCATGTTGTTTCATATGATCTGGGTATCTAGCAAAACATTGCA
AACCATAACCTAAAGTAGTGACTAAGGTTGGCCATGGAACTGGCAATTTACCAGTAGTACAAATCAATTT
TAAGGTCAATTTACCGTAAGTAGCATCACCTTCACCTTCACCGGAGACAGAAAATTTGTGACCATTAACA
TCACCATCTAATTCAACCAAAATTGGGACAACACCAGTGAATAATTCTTCACCTTTAGACATCTTTGAGA
CCGA
